>Addgene plasmid #135441 | pCDF11-SFPQ(214-598)_quadruple_mutant | addgene full sequence | sequence record 271583 | Addgene NGS Result
TAACTCGAGTCTGGTAAAGAAACCGCTGCTGCGAAATTTGAACGCCAGCACATGGACTCGTCTACTAGCG
CAGCTTAATTAACCTAGGCTGCTGCCACCGCTGAGCAATAACTAGCATAACCCCTTGGGGCCTCTAAACG
GGTCTTGAGGGGTTTTTTGCTGAAACCTCAGGCATTTGAGAAGCACACGGTCACACTGCTTCCGGTAGTC
AATAAACCGGTAAACCAGCAATAGACATAAGCGGCTATTTAACGACCCTGCCCTGAACCGACGACCGGGT
CATCGTGGCCGGATCTTGCGGCCCCTCGGCTTGAACGAATTGTTAGACATTATTTGCCGACTACCTTGGT
GATCTCGCCTTTCACGTAGTGGACAAATTCTTCCAACTGATCTGCGCGCGAGGCCAAGCGATCTTCTTCT
TGTCCAAGATAAGCCTGTCTAGCTTCAAGTATGACGGGCTGATACTGGGCCGGCAGGCGCTCCATTGCCC
AGTCGGCAGCGACATCCTTCGGCGCGATTTTGCCGGTTACTGCGCTGTACCAAATGCGGGACAACGTAAG
CACTACATTTCGCTCATCGCCAGCCCAGTCGGGCGGCGAGTTCCATAGCGTTAAGGTTTCATTTAGCGCC
TCAAATAGATCCTGTTCAGGAACCGGATCAAAGAGTTCCTCCGCCGCTGGACCTACCAAGGCAACGCTAT
GTTCTCTTGCTTTTGTCAGCAAGATAGCCAGATCAATGTCGATCGTGGCTGGCTCGAAGATACCTGCAAG
AATGTCATTGCGCTGCCATTCTCCAAATTGCAGTTCGCGCTTAGCTGGATAACGCCACGGAATGATGTCG
TCGTGCACAACAATGGTGACTTCTACAGCGCGGAGAATCTCGCTCTCTCCAGGGGAAGCCGAAGTTTCCA
AAAGGTCGTTGATCAAAGCTCGCCGCGTTGTTTCATCAAGCCTTACGGTCACCGTAACCAGCAAATCAAT
ATCACTGTGTGGCTTCAGGCCGCCATCCACTGCGGAGCCGTACAAATGTACGGCCAGCAACGTCGGTTCG
AGATGGCGCTCGATGACGCCAACTACCTCTGATAGTTGAGTCGATACTTCGGCGATCACCGCTTCCCTCA
TACTCTTCCTTTTTCAATATTATTGAAGCATTTATCAGGGTTATTGTCTCATGAGCGGATACATATTTGA
ATGTATTTAGAAAAATAAACAAATAGCTAGCTCACTCGGTCGCTACGCTCCGGGCGTGAGACTGCGGCGG
GCGCTGCGGACACATACAAAGTTACCCACAGATTCCGTGGATAAGCAGGGGACTAACATGTGAGGCAAAA
CAGCAGGGCCGCGCCGGTGGCGTTTTTCCATAGGCTCCGCCCTCCTGCCAGAGTTCACATAAACAGACGC
TTTTCCGGTGCATCTGTGGGAGCCGTGAGGCTCAACCATGAATCTGACAGTACGGGCGAAACCCGACAGG
ACTTAAAGATCCCCACCGTTTCCGGCGGGTCGCTCCCTCTTGCGCTCTCCTGTTCCGACCCTGCCGTTTA
CCGGATACCTGTTCCGCCTTTCTCCCTTACGGGAAGTGTGGCGCTTTCTCATAGCTCACACACTGGTATC
TCGGCTCGGTGTAGGTCGTTCGCTCCAAGCTGGGCTGTAAGCAAGAACTCCCCGTTCAGCCCGACTGCTG
CGCCTTATCCGGTAACTGTTCACTTGAGTCCAACCCGGAAAAGCACGGTAAAACGCCACTGGCAGCAGCC
ATTGGTAACTGGGAGTTCGCAGAGGATTTGTTTAGCTAAACACGCGGTTGCTCTTGAAGTGTGCGCCAAA
GTCCGGCTACACTGGAAGGACAGATTTGGTTGCTGTGCTCTGCGAAAGCCAGTTACCACGGTTAAGCAGT
TCCCCAACTGACTTAACCTTCGATCAAACCACCTCCCCAGGTGGTTTTTTCGTTTACAGGGCAAAAGATT
ACGCGCAGAAAAAAAGGATCTCAAGAAGATCCTTTGATCTTTTCTACTGAACCGCTCTAGATTTCAGTGC
AATTTATCTCTTCAAATGTAGCACCTGAAGTCAGCCCCATACGATATAAGTTGTAATTCTCATGTTAGTC
ATGCCCCGCGCCCACCGGAAGGAGCTGACTGGGTTGAAGGCTCTCAAGGGCATCGGTCGAGATCCCGGTG
CCTAATGAGTGAGCTAACTTACATTAATTGCGTTGCGCTCACTGCCCGCTTTCCAGTCGGGAAACCTGTC
GTGCCAGCTGCATTAATGAATCGGCCAACGCGCGGGGAGAGGCGGTTTGCGTATTGGGCGCCAGGGTGGT
TTTTCTTTTCACCAGTGAGACGGGCAACAGCTGATTGCCCTTCACCGCCTGGCCCTGAGAGAGTTGCAGC
AAGCGGTCCACGCTGGTTTGCCCCAGCAGGCGAAAATCCTGTTTGATGGTGGTTAACGGCGGGATATAAC
ATGAGCTGTCTTCGGTATCGTCGTATCCCACTACCGAGATGTCCGCACCAACGCGCAGCCCGGACTCGGT
AATGGCGCGCATTGCGCCCAGCGCCATCTGATCGTTGGCAACCAGCATCGCAGTGGGAACGATGCCCTCA
TTCAGCATTTGCATGGTTTGTTGAAAACCGGACATGGCACTCCAGTCGCCTTCCCGTTCCGCTATCGGCT
GAATTTGATTGCGAGTGAGATATTTATGCCAGCCAGCCAGACGCAGACGCGCCGAGACAGAACTTAATGG
GCCCGCTAACAGCGCGATTTGCTGGTGACCCAATGCGACCAGATGCTCCACGCCCAGTCGCGTACCGTCT
TCATGGGAGAAAATAATACTGTTGATGGGTGTCTGGTCAGAGACATCAAGAAATAACGCCGGAACATTAG
TGCAGGCAGCTTCCACAGCAATGGCATCCTGGTCATCCAGCGGATAGTTAATGATCAGCCCACTGACGCG
TTGCGCGAGAAGATTGTGCACCGCCGCTTTACAGGCTTCGACGCCGCTTCGTTCTACCATCGACACCACC
ACGCTGGCACCCAGTTGATCGGCGCGAGATTTAATCGCCGCGACAATTTGCGACGGCGCGTGCAGGGCCA
GACTGGAGGTGGCAACGCCAATCAGCAACGACTGTTTGCCCGCCAGTTGTTGTGCCACGCGGTTGGGAAT
GTAATTCAGCTCCGCCATCGCCGCTTCCACTTTTTCCCGCGTTTTCGCAGAAACGTGGCTGGCCTGGTTC
ACCACGCGGGAAACGGTCTGATAAGAGACACCGGCATACTCTGCGACATCGTATAACGTTACTGGTTTCA
CATTCACCACCCTGAATTGACTCTCTTCCGGGCGCTATCATGCCATACCGCGAAAGGTTTTGCGCCATTC
GATGGTGTCCGGGATCTCGACGCTCTCCCTTATGCGACTCCTGCATTAGGAAATTAATACGACTCACTAT
AGGGGAATTGTGAGCGGATAACAATTCCCCTGTAGAAATAATTTTGTTTAACTTTAATAAGGAGATATAC
CATGAAACATCACCATCACCATCACCCCATGAGCGATTACGACATCCCCACTACTGAGAATCTTTATTTT
CAGGGCGCCATGGGCGGGCCGAAGCCAGGTGGCGGCCCGGGCCTAAGTACGCCTGGCGGCCACCCCAAGC
CGCCGCATCGAGGCGGCGGGGAGCCCCGCGGGGGCCGCCAGCACCACCCGCCCTACCACCAGCAGCATCA
CCAGGGGCCCCCGCCCGGCGGGCCCGGCGGCCGCAGCGAGGAGAAGATCTCGGACTCGGAGGGGTTTAAA
GCCAATTTGTCTCTCTTGAGGAGGCCTGGAGAGAAAACTTACACACAGCGATGTCGGTTGTTTGTTGGGA
ATCTACCTGCTGATATCACGGAGGATGAGTTCAAAAGACTATTTGCTAAATATGGAGAACCAGGAGAAGT
TTTTATCAACAAAGGCAAAGGATTCGGATTTATTAAGCTTGAATCTAGAGCTTTGGCTGAAATTGCCAAA
GCCGAACTGGATGATACACCCATGAGAGGTAGACAGCTTCGAGTTCGCTTTGCCACACATGCTGCTGCCC
TTTCTGTTCGTAATCTTTCACCTTATGTTTCCAATGAACTGTTGGAAGAAGCCTTTAGCCAATTTGGTCC
TATTGAAAGGGCTGTTGTAATAGTGGATGATCGTGGAAGATCTACAGGGAAAGGCATTGTTGAATTTGCT
TCTAAGCCAGCAGCAAGAAAGGCATTTGAACGATGCAGTGAAGGTGTTTTCTTACTGACGACAACTCCTC
GTCCAGTCATTGTGGAACCACTTGAACAACTAGATGATGAAGATGGTCTTCCTGAAAAACTTGCCCAGAA
GAATCCAATGTATCAAAAGGAGAGAGAAACCCCTCCTCGTTTTGCCCAGCATGGCACGTTTGAGTACGAA
TATTCTCAGCGATGGAAGTCTTTGGATGAAATGGAAAAACAGCAAAGGGAACAAGTTGAAAAAAACATGA
AAGATGCAAAAGACAAATTGGAAAGTGAAATGGAAGATGCCTATCATGAACATCAGGCAAATCTTGCGCG
CCAAGATGCGATGAGACGACAGGAAGAAGCAAGACGCGCGGAAGAACTTCACAATCAAGAAATGCAGAAA
CGTAAAGAAATGCAATTGAGGCAAGAGGAGGAACGACGTAGAAGAGAGGAAGAGATGATGATTCGTCAAC
GTGAGATGGAAGAACAAATGAGGCGCCAAAGAGAGGAAAGTTACAGC
Features (pLannotate 1.2.2; 17 found; start..end, strand, type, name):
     16..57      +  CDS            S-Tag (fragment): affinity and epitope tag derived from pancreatic ribonuclease A
     87..104     +  CDS            SET1 (fragment): solubility-enhancement tag derived from T7 phage gene 10B
    112..159     +  terminator     T7 terminator: transcription terminator for bacteriophage T7 RNA polymerase
    330..1121    -  CDS            SmR: aminoglycoside adenylyltransferase (Murphy, 1985); aadA; confers resistance to spectinomycin and streptomycin
   1122..1213    -  promoter       AmpR promoter: bla
   1261..1999    -  rep_origin     CloDF13 ori: Plasmids containing the CloDF13 (CDF) origin of replication can be propagated in E. coli cells that contain additional plasmids with compatible origins.
   2096..2160    -  CDS            TcR (fragment): tetracycline efflux protein; tet; confers resistance to tetracycline
   2175..2196    -  protein_bind   CAP binding site: CAP binding activates transcription in the presence of cAMP. E. coli catabolite activator protein
   2209..3291    -  CDS            lacI: lac repressor; lacI; The lac repressor binds to the lac operator to inhibit transcription in E. coli. This inhibition can be relieved by adding lactose or isopropyl-β-D-thiogalactopyranoside (IPTG).
   3292..3369    -  promoter       lacI promoter: lacI
   3377..3412    -  CDS            TcR (fragment): tetracycline efflux protein; tet; confers resistance to tetracycline
   3415..3433    +  promoter       T7 promoter: promoter for bacteriophage T7 RNA polymerase
   3434..3458    +  protein_bind   lac operator: The lac repressor binds to the lac operator to inhibit transcription in E. coli. This inhibition can be relieved by adding lactose or isopropyl-β-D-thiogalactopyranoside (IPTG). lac repressor encoded by lacI
   3473..3495    +  RBS            RBS: efficient ribosome binding site from bacteriophage T7 gene 10 (Olins and Rangwala, 1989)
   3508..3526    +  CDS            7xHis (fragment): 6xHis affinity tag
   3555..3575    +  CDS            capTEV™ (fragment): composite tag for in vivo biotinylation, TEV protease cleavage, and 6xHis tagging
   3631..4737    +  CDS            SFPQ (fragment): SFPQ_HUMAN - Also known as PSF. Experimental evidence at protein level: Swiss-Prot protein existence level 1. DNA- and RNA binding protein, involved in several nuclear processes. Essential pre-mRNA splicing factor required early in spliceosome formation and for splicing catalytic step II, probably as a heteromer with NONO. Binds to pre-mRNA in spliceosome C complex, and specifically binds to intronic polypyrimidine tracts. Involved in regulation of signal-induced alternative splicing. During splicing of PTPRC/CD45, a phosphorylated form is sequestered by THRAP3 from the pre-mRNA in resting T-c
