[The description below was written by a language model from this plasmid's Addgene catalogue record and pLannotate feature annotations shown in this document.]
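Description:
pCDF11-SFPQ(214-598)_quadruple_mutant is a 4.7 kb bacterial expression plasmid built on the pCDF11 backbone. It produces a truncated, mutated form of the human splicing factor proline and glutamine rich (SFPQ, also known as PSF) in E. coli. The plasmid replicates from the CloDF13 (CDF) origin, which is compatible with other common origin types and so allows co-maintenance with a second expression plasmid in the same cell. Selection is by spectinomycin through the aadA (SmR) aminoglycoside adenylyltransferase gene, which is driven by a bla-type promoter. A lacI gene with its own promoter is carried on the plasmid to supply the lac repressor.

The expression cassette is a T7 promoter followed by a lac operator, so it is transcribed by T7 RNA polymerase, repressed by LacI and inducible with IPTG. A T7 gene 10 ribosome binding site follows, then an N-terminal hexahistidine tag and a TEV protease recognition site. This arrangement permits metal-affinity purification and later removal of the tag. The insert encodes SFPQ residues 214–598 with four alanine substitutions (L535A, L539A, L546A, M549A) and was cloned between NcoI and XhoI. In the circular map the annotated SFPQ segment runs to the end of the numbered sequence. The S-tag and SET1 fragments annotated before the T7 terminator appear to be vector remnants downstream of the insert; the record does not describe them as part of the expressed protein, and the short TcR fragments likewise look like backbone remnants.

The associated publication title concerns the structure of human SFPQ and a coiled-coil mediated polymer. This suggests the plasmid is used to make recombinant mutant protein for structural and biophysical comparison with the wild-type fragment, although the record does not state the functional effect of the mutations.
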