Addgene plasmid #135441: pCDF11-SFPQ(214-598)_quadruple_mutant
Purpose: Expresses SFPQ 214-598 quadruple mutant (L535A, L539A, L546A, M549A) with TEV-cleavable hexahistidine tag
Depositing lab: Charles Bond. Depositing organization: University of Western Australia. Publication: The structure of human SFPQ reveals a coiled-coil mediated polymer essential for functional aggregation in gene regulation. Lee M, Sadowska A, Bekere I, Ho D, Gully BS, Lu Y, Iyer KS, Trewhella J, Fox AH, Bond CS. Nucleic Acids Res. 2015 Apr 20;43(7):3826-40. doi: 10.1093/nar/gkv156. Epub 2015 Mar 12. PubMed 25765647.
Backbone
  Vector backbone: pCDF11
  Backbone manufacturer: EMBL
  Backbone size w/o insert (bp): 3584
  Total vector size (bp): 4737
  Vector type: Bacterial Expression
Growth in bacteria
  Bacterial resistance: Spectinomycin, 50 μg/mL
  Growth temperature: 37°C
  Growth strain: DH5alpha
  Copy number: Unknown
Gene/Insert
  Gene/Insert name: splicing factor proline and glutamine rich
  Species: H. sapiens (human)
  Insert size (bp): 1152
  Mutation: L535A, L539A, L546A, M549A
  GenBank ID: NM_005066.3 6421
  Entrez Gene: SFPQ (a.k.a. POMP100, PPP1R140, PSF)
  Promoter: T7
  Tag / fusion protein: Hexahistidine (N terminal on insert)
  Cloning method: Restriction Enzyme; 5′ cloning site NcoI (unknown if destroyed); 3′ cloning site XhoI (unknown if destroyed)
  Sequencing primers: 5′ CATgCCATgggCgggCCgAAgCCAgg; 3′ CCgCTCgAgTTAgCTgTAACT TTCCTC
Terms and licenses: Academic/Nonprofit Terms; Industry Terms: Not Available to Industry
How to cite: pCDF11-SFPQ(214-598)_quadruple_mutant was a gift from Charles Bond (Addgene plasmid # 135441 ; http://n2t.net/addgene:135441 ; RRID:Addgene_135441)
